>Addgene plasmid #36362 | pSMP-NR2F1_1 | depositor partial sequence | sequence record 45519 | hairpin
TGCTGTTGACAGTGAGCGCCAACATTATGGGCATCGAGAATAGTGAAGCCACAGATGTATTCTCGATGCC
CATAATGTTGTTGCCTACTGCCTCGGA
