>Addgene plasmid #36362 | pSMP-NR2F1_1 | addgene partial sequence | sequence record 46584 | pSMP-F (5' TACATCGTGACCTGGGAAG 3')
AGCCCTTTGTCACCCTAAGCCTCCGCCTCCTCTTCCTCCATCCGCCCCGTCTCTCCCCCTTGAACCTCCT
CGTTCGACCCCGCCTCGATCCTCCCTTTATCCAGCCCTCACTCCTTCTCTAGGCGCCGGAATTAGATCTC
TCGACTAGGGATAACAGGGTAATTGTTTGAATGAGGCTTCAGTACTTTACAGAATCGTTGCCTGCACATC
TTGGAAACACTTGCTGGGATTACTTCTTCAGGTTAACCCAACAGAAGGCTCGAGAAGGTATATTGCTGTT
GACAGTGAGCGCCAACATTATGGGCATCGAGAATAGTGAAGCCACAGATGTATTCTCGATGCCCATAATG
TTGTTGCCTACTGCCTCGGAATTCAAGGGGCTACTTTAGGAGCAATTATCTTGTTTACTAAAACTGAATA
CCTTGCTATCTCTTTGATACATTTTTACAAAGCTGAATTAAAATGGTATAAATTAAATCACTTTTTTCAA
TTGGAAGACTAATGCGTTTAAACACGCGGCGACGCGTTCTACCGGGTAGGGGAGGCGCTTTTCCCAAGGC
AGTCTGGAGCATGCGCTTTAGCAGCCCCGCTGGGCACTTGGCGCTACACAAGTGGCCTCTGGCCTCGCAC
ACATTCCACATCCACCGGTAGGCGCCAACCGGCTCCGTTCTTTGGTGGCCCCTTCGCGCCACCTTCTACT
CCTCCCCTAGTCAGGAAGTTCCCCCCCGCCCCGCAGCTCGCGTCGTGCAGGACGTGACAAATGGAAGTAG
CACGTCTCACTAGTCTCGTGCAGATGGACAGCACCGCTGAGCAATG
