[The description below was written by a language model from this plasmid's Addgene catalogue record.]
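Description:
pSMP-NR2F1_1 is a retroviral RNAi plasmid built on the pSMP backbone (about 6.7 kb without insert) and designed to knock down human NR2F1, the nuclear receptor also known as COUP-TFI or EAR3. It is classed as a mammalian expression, retroviral and RNAi vector, so the hairpin cassette is meant to be packaged into retroviral particles and stably integrated into target cells, where transduced cells can be enriched with puromycin. In bacteria the plasmid is maintained at high copy under ampicillin selection. The record specifies a recombination-deficient host strain, a common precaution for retroviral vectors, whose repeated sequences are prone to rearrangement.

The payload is a single short hairpin RNA directed against NR2F1, cloned by restriction digestion between XhoI and EcoRI sites, both of which remain intact after cloning. The "_1" suffix suggests it is one of several hairpins against the same gene, although the record does not say so explicitly. No feature table is provided, and the catalogue fields do not state which promoter drives the hairpin or the puromycin marker, the hairpin scaffold, or the identity of the LTRs, packaging signal and replication origin, so these details cannot be confirmed from the record.

The associated publication concerns chromatin-modifying enzymes as modulators of reprogramming, indicating that the construct was used for loss-of-function experiments testing how depletion of NR2F1 affects cellular reprogramming. More generally, it is suited to stable, selectable knockdown of NR2F1 in human cells that can be retrovirally transduced.
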