Addgene plasmid #36362: pSMP-NR2F1_1
Depositing lab: George Daley. Depositing organization: Boston Children's Hospital. Publication: Chromatin-modifying enzymes as modulators of reprogramming. Onder TT, Kara N, Cherry A, Sinha AU, Zhu N, Bernt KM, Cahan P, Marcarci BO, Unternaehrer J, Gupta PB, Lander ES, Armstrong SA, Daley GQ. Nature. 2012 Mar 4;483(7391):598-602. doi: 10.1038/nature10953. PubMed 22388813.
Backbone
  Vector backbone: pSMP
  Backbone manufacturer: Steve Elledge
  Backbone size w/o insert (bp): 6699
  Vector type: Mammalian Expression, Retroviral, RNAi
  Selectable markers: Puromycin
Growth in bacteria
  Bacterial resistance: Ampicillin, 100 μg/mL
  Growth temperature: 30°C
  Growth strain: Stbl3
  Copy number: High Copy
Gene/Insert
  Gene/Insert name: NR2F1
  gRNA/shRNA sequence: AACATTATGGGCATCGAGA
  Species: H. sapiens (human)
  Entrez Gene: NR2F1 (a.k.a. BBOAS, BBSOAS, COUP-TFI, COUPTF1, EAR-3, EAR3, ERBAL3, SVP44, TCFCOUP1, TFCOUP1)
  Cloning method: Restriction Enzyme; 5′ cloning site XhoI (not destroyed); 3′ cloning site EcoRI (not destroyed)
  Sequencing primers: 5′ pSMP-F
Terms and licenses: Academic/Nonprofit Terms; Industry Terms: Not Available to Industry
How to cite: pSMP-NR2F1_1 was a gift from George Daley (Addgene plasmid # 36362 ; http://n2t.net/addgene:36362 ; RRID:Addgene_36362)
